>Addgene plasmid #117710 | pmSod1-Q42L;Q123A-N’His | addgene full sequence | sequence record 227524 | Addgene NGS Result
TGGCGAATGGG
[124 nt withheld, positions 12-135]
C
[91 nt withheld, positions 137-227]
A
[49 nt withheld, positions 229-277]
CCTTTGACGTTGGAGTCCACGTTCTTT
[37 nt withheld, positions 305-341]
ACCCTATCTCGGTCTATTCTTTTGATTTATAAGGGATTTTGTCGATTTCGGCCTATTGGTTAAAAAATGA
GCTGATTTAACAAAAATTTAACGCGAATTTTAACAAAATATTAACGCTTACAATTTAGGTGGCACTTTTC
GGGGAAATGTGCGCGGAACCCCTATTTGTTTATTTTTCTAAATACATTCAAATATGTATCCGCTCATGAA
TTAATTCTTAGAAAAACTCATCGAGCATCAAATGAAACTGCAATTTATTCATATCAGGATTATCAATACC
ATATTTTTGAAAAAGCCGTTTCTGTAATGAAGGAGAAAACTCACCGAGGCAGTTCCATAGGATGGCAAGA
TCCTGGTATCGGTCTGCGATTCCGACTCGTCCAACATCAATACAACCTATTAATTTCCCCTCGTCAAAAA
TAAGGTTATCAAGTGAGAAATCACCATGAGTGACGACTGAATCCGGTGAGAATGGCAAAAGTTTATGCAT
TTCTTTCCAGACTTGTTCAACAGGCCAGCCATTACGCTCGTCATCAAAATCACTCGCATCAACCAAACCG
TTATTCATTCGTGATTGCGCCTGAGCGAGACGAAATACGCGATCGCTGTTAAAAGGACAATTACAAACAG
GAATCGAATGCAACCGGCGCAGGAACACTGCCAGCGCATCAACAATATTTTCACCTGAATCAGGATATTC
TTCTAATACCTGGAATGCTGTTTTCCCGGGGATCGCAGTGGTGAGTAACCATGCATCATCAGGAGTACGG
ATAAAATGCTTGATGGTCGGAAGAGGCATAAATTCCGTCAGCCAGTTTAGTCTGACCATCTCATCTGTAA
CATCATTGGCAACGCTACCTTTGCCATGTTTCAGAAACAACTCTGGCGCATCGGGCTTCCCATACAATCG
ATAGATTGTCGCACCTGATTGCCCGACATTATCGCGAGCCCATTTATACCCATATAAATCAGCATCCATG
TTGGAATTTAATCGCGGCCTAGAGCAAGACGTTTCCCGTTGAATATGGCTCATAACACCCCTTGTATTAC
TGTTTATGTAAGCAGACAGTTTTATTGTTCATGACCAAAATCCCTTAACGTGAGTTTTCGTTCCACTGAG
CGTCAGACCCCGTAGAAAAGATCAAAGGATCTTCTTGAGATCCTTTTTTTCTGCGCGTAATCTGCTGCTT
GCAAACAAAAAAACCACCGCTACCAGCGGTGGTTTGTTTGCCGGATCAAGAGCTACCAACTCTTTTTCCG
AAGGTAACTGGCTTCAGCAGAGCGCAGATACCAAATACTGTCCTTCTAGTGTAGCCGTAGTTAGGCCACC
ACTTCAAGAACTCTGTAGCACCGCCTACATACCTCGCTCTGCTAATCCTGTTACCAGTGGCTGCTGCCAG
TGGCGATAAGTCGTGTCTTACCGGGTTGGACTCAAGACGATAGTTACCGGATAAGGCGCAGCGGTCGGGC
TGAACGGGGGGTTCGTGCACACAGCCCAGCTTGGAGCGAACGACCTACACCGAACTGAGATACCTACAGC
GTGAGCTATGAGAAAGCGCCACGCTTCCCGAAGGGAGAAAGGCGGACAGGTATCCGGTAAGCGGCAGGGT
CGGAACAGGAGAGCGCACGAGGGAGCTTCCAGGGGGAAACGCCTGGTATCTTTATAGTCCTGTCGGGTTT
CGCCACCTCTGACTTGAGCGTCGATTTTTGTGATGCTCGTCAGGGGGGCGGAGCCTATGGAAAAACGCCA
GCAACGCGGCCTTTTTACGGTTCCTGGCCTTTTGCTGGCCTTTTGCTCACATGTTCTTTCCTGCGTTATC
CCCTGATTCTGTGGATAACCGTATTACCGCCTTTGAGTGAGCTGATACCGCTCGCCGCAGCCGAACGACC
GAGCGCAGCGAGTCAGTGAGCGAGGAAGCGGAAGAGCGCCTGATGCGGTATTTTCTCCTTACGCATCTGT
GCGGTATTTCACACCGCAATGGTGCACTCTCAGTACAATCTGCTCTGATGCCGCATAGTTAAGCCAGTAT
ACACTCCGCTATCGCTACGTGACTGGGTCATGGCTGCGCCCCGACACCCGCCAACACCCGCTGACGCGCC
CTGACGGGCTTGTCTGCTCCCGGCATCCGCTTACAGACAAGCTGTGACCGTCTCCGGGAGCTGCATGTGT
CAGAGGTTTTCACCGTCATCACCGAAACGCGCGAGGCAGCTGCGGTAAAGCTCATCAGCGTGGTCGTGAA
GCGATTCACAGATGTCTGCCTGTTCATCCGCGTCCAGCTCGTTGAGTTTCTCCAGAAGCGTTAATGTCTG
GCTTCTGATAAAGCGGGCCATGTTAAGGGCGGTTTTTTCCTGTTTGGTCACTGATGCCTCCGTGTAAGGG
GGATTTCTGTTCATGGGGGTAATGATACCGATGAAACGAGAGAGGATGCTCACGATACGGGTTACTGATG
ATGAACATGCCCGGTTACTGGAACGTTGTGAGGGTAAACAACTGGCGGTATGGATGCGGCGGGACCAGAG
AAAAATCACTCAGGGTCAATGCCAGCGCTTCGTTAATACAGATGTAGGTGTTCCACAGGGTAGCCAGCAG
CATCCTGCGATGCAGATCCGGAACATAATGGTGCAGGGCGCTGACTTCCGCGTTTCCAGACTTTACGAAA
CACGGAAACCGAAGACCATTCATGTTGTTGCTCAGGTCGCAGACGTTTTGCAGCAGCAGTCGCTTCACGT
TCGCTCGCGTATCGGTGATTCATTCTGCTAACCAGTAAGGCAACCCCGCCAGCCTAGCCGGGTCCTCAAC
GACAGGAGCACGATCATGCGCACCCGTGGGGCCGCCATGCCGGCGATAATGGCCTGCTTCTCGCCGAAAC
GTTTGGTGGCGGGACCAGTGACGAAGGCTTGAGCGAGGGCGTGCAAGATTCCGAATACCGCAAGCGACAG
GCCGATCATCGTCGCGCTCCAGCGAAAGCGGTCCTCGCCGAAAATGACCCAGAGCGCTGCCGGCACCTGT
CCTACGAGTTGCATGATAAAGAAGACAGTCATAAGTGCGGCGACGATAGTCATGCCCCGCGCCCACCGGA
AGGAGCTGACTGGGTTGAAGGCTCTCAAGGGCATCGGTCGAGATCCCGGTGCCTAATGAGTGAGCTAACT
TACATTAATTGCGTTGCGCTCACTGCCCGCTTTCCAGTCGGGAAACCTGTCGTGCCAGCTGCATTAATGA
ATCGGCCAACGCGCGGGGAGAGGCGGTTTGCGTATTGGGCGCCAGGGTGGTTTTTCTTTTCACCAGTGAG
ACGGGCAACAGCTGATTGCCCTTCACCGCCTGGCCCTGAGAGAGTTGCAGCAAGCGGTCCACGCTGGTTT
GCCCCAGCAGGCGAAAATCCTGTTTGATGGTGGTTAACGGCGGGATATAACATGAGCTGTCTTCGGTATC
GTCGTATCCCACTACCGAGATATCCGCACCAACGCGCAGCCCGGACTCGGTAATGGCGCGCATTGCGCCC
AGCGCCATCTGATCGTTGGCAACCAGCATCGCAGTGGGAACGATGCCCTCATTCAGCATTTGCATGGTTT
GTTGAAAACCGGACATGGCACTCCAGTCGCCTTCCCGTTCCGCTATCGGCTGAATTTGATTGCGAGTGAG
ATATTTATGCCAGCCAGCCAGACGCAGACGCGCCGAGACAGAACTTAATGGGCCCGCTAACAGCGCGATT
TGCTGGTGACCCAATGCGACCAGATGCTCCACGCCCAGTCGCGTACCGTCTTCATGGGAGAAAATAATAC
TGTTGATGGGTGTCTGGTCAGAGACATCAAGAAATAACGCCGGAACATTAGTGCAGGCAGCTTCCACAGC
AATGGCATCCTGGTCATCCAGCGGATAGTTAATGATCAGCCCACTGACGCGTTGCGCGAGAAGATTGTGC
ACCGCCGCTTTACAGGCTTCGACGCCGCTTCGTTCTACCATCGACACCACCACGCTGGCACCCAGTTGAT
CGGCGCGAGATTTAATCGCCGCGACAATTTGCGACGGCGCGTGCAGGGCCAGACTGGAGGTGGCAACGCC
AATCAGCAACGACTGTTTGCCCGCCAGTTGTTGTGCCACGCGGTTGGGAATGTAATTCAGCTCCGCCATC
GCCGCTTCCACTTTTTCCCGCGTTTTCGCAGAAACGTGGCTGGCCTGGTTCACCACGCGGGAAACGGTCT
GATAAGAGACACCGGCATACTCTGCGACATCGTATAACGTTACTGGTTTCACATTCACCACCCTGAATTG
ACTCTCTTCCGGGCGCTATCATGCCATACCGCGAAAGGTTTTGCGCCATTCGATGGTGTCCGGGATCTCG
ACGCTCTCCCTTATGCGACTCCTGCATTAGGAAGCAGCCCAGTAGTAGGTTGAGGCCGTTGAGCACCGCC
GCCGCAAGGAATGGTGCATGCAAGGAGATGGCGCCCAACAGTCCCCCGGCCACGGGGCCTGCCACCATAC
CCACGCCGAAACAAGCGCTCATGAGCCCGAAGTGGCGAGCCCGATCTTCCCCATCGGTGATGTCGGCGAT
ATAGGCGCCAGCAACCGCACCTGTGGCGCCGGTGATGCCGGCCACGATGCGTCCGGCGTAGAGGATCGAG
ATCTCGATCCCGCGAAATTAATACGACTCACTATAGGGGAATTGTGAGCGGATAACAATTCCCCTCTAGA
AATAATTTTGTTTAACTTTAAGAAGGAGATATACCATGGGCAGCAGCCATCATCATCATCATCACAGCAG
CGGCCTGGTGCCGCGCGGCAGCCATATGGCGATGAAAGCGGTGTGCGTGCTGAAGGGCGACGGTCCGGTG
CAGGGAACCATCCACTTCGAGCAGAAGGCAAGCGGTGAACCAGTTGTGTTGTCAGGACAAATTACAGGAT
TAACTGAAGGCCTGCATGGGTTCCACGTCCATCAGTATGGGGACAATACACAAGGCTGTACCAGTGCAGG
ACCTCATTTTAATCCTCACTCTAAGAAACATGGTGGCCCGGCGGATGAAGAGAGGCATGTTGGAGACCTG
GGCAATGTGACTGCTGGAAAGGACGGTGTGGCCAATGTGTCCATTGAAGATCGTGTGATCTCACTCTCAG
GAGAGCATTCCATCATTGGCCGTACAATGGTGGTCCATGAGAAAGCAGATGACTTGGGCAAAGGTGGAAA
TGAAGAAAGTACAAAGACTGGAAATGCTGGGAGCCGCTTGGCCTGTGGAGTGATTGGGATTGCGCAGTAA
CTCGAGCACCACCACCACCACCACTGAGATCCGGCTGCTAACAAAGCCCGAAAGGAAGCTGAGTTGGCTG
CTGCCACCGCTGAGCAATAACTAGCATAACCCCTTGGGGCCTCTAAACGGGTCTTGAGGGGTTTTTTGCT
GAAAGGAGGAACTATATCCGGAT
Features (pLannotate 1.2.2; 21 found; start..end, strand, type, name):
     12..370     +  rep_origin     f1 ori (sequence partly withheld): f1 bacteriophage origin of replication; arrow indicates direction of (+) strand synthesis
    493..550     +  promoter       AmpR promoter (fragment): bla
    559..1374    -  CDS            KanR: aminoglycoside phosphotransferase; aph(3')-Ia; confers resistance to kanamycin in bacteria or G418 (Geneticin®) in eukaryotes
   1496..2084    +  rep_origin     ori: high-copy-number ColE1/pMB1/pBR322/pUC origin of replication
   2270..2409    -  misc_feature   bom: basis of mobility region from pBR322
   2511..2702    -  CDS            rop: Rop protein, which maintains plasmids at low copy number; rop
   2719..3099    +  CDS            YPB1_ECOLX: Protein predicted: Swiss-Prot protein existence level 4. From Escherichia coli.
   3171..3462    -  CDS            TcR (fragment): tetracycline efflux protein; tet; confers resistance to tetracycline
   3477..3498    -  protein_bind   CAP binding site: CAP binding activates transcription in the presence of cAMP. E. coli catabolite activator protein
   3511..4593    -  CDS            lacI: lac repressor; lacI; The lac repressor binds to the lac operator to inhibit transcription in E. coli. This inhibition can be relieved by adding lactose or isopropyl-β-D-thiogalactopyranoside (IPTG).
   4594..4671    -  promoter       lacI promoter: lacI
   4679..4958    -  CDS            TcR (fragment): tetracycline efflux protein; tet; confers resistance to tetracycline
   4980..4998    +  promoter       T7 promoter: promoter for bacteriophage T7 RNA polymerase
   4999..5023    +  protein_bind   lac operator: The lac repressor binds to the lac operator to inhibit transcription in E. coli. This inhibition can be relieved by adding lactose or isopropyl-β-D-thiogalactopyranoside (IPTG). lac repressor encoded by lacI
   5038..5060    +  RBS            RBS: efficient ribosome binding site from bacteriophage T7 gene 10 (Olins and Rangwala, 1989)
   5079..5095    +  CDS            capTEV™ (fragment): composite tag for in vivo biotinylation, TEV protease cleavage, and 6xHis tagging
   5106..5123    +  CDS            thrombin site: thrombin recognition and cleavage site
   5127..5588    +  CDS            Sod1: SODC_MOUSE - Experimental evidence at protein level: Swiss-Prot protein existence level 1. Destroys radicals which are normally produced within the cells and which are toxic to biological systems. From Mus musculus (Mouse).
   5598..5615    +  CDS            9xHis (fragment): 9xHis affinity tag
   5625..5674    +  CDS            SET1 (fragment): solubility-enhancement tag derived from T7 phage gene 10B
   5682..5729    +  terminator     T7 terminator: transcription terminator for bacteriophage T7 RNA polymerase
