[The description below was written by a language model from this plasmid's Addgene catalogue record and pLannotate feature annotations shown in this document.]
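Description:
pmSod1-Q42L;Q123A-N'His is a bacterial expression plasmid built on the Novagen pET28a(+) backbone for producing a double-mutant form of mouse Cu/Zn superoxide dismutase (Sod1) in E. coli. The plasmid (about 5.75 kb in the sequenced record) is selected with kanamycin through an aminoglycoside phosphotransferase gene and replicates from a ColE1/pBR322-type origin. The neighbouring bom and rop elements are also annotated, although the catalogue lists the plasmid as high copy. An f1 origin is present as well. The short fragments annotated as tetracycline resistance, an AmpR promoter piece and a predicted E. coli ORF appear to be backbone remnants rather than functional parts.

The Sod1 coding sequence, carrying the Q42L and Q123A substitutions, was inserted between NdeI and XhoI downstream of a T7 promoter, lac operator and the T7 gene 10 ribosome binding site. Transcription therefore depends on T7 RNA polymerase supplied by the host. It is held off by the lac repressor encoded by the plasmid's own lacI gene until it is relieved with IPTG, and it ends at the T7 terminator. The protein is fused at its N terminus to a His tag followed by a thrombin cleavage site, allowing metal-affinity purification and later tag removal. The short hit labelled capTEV upstream of the thrombin site most likely reflects this His stretch. A second His-coding fragment lies downstream of the insert, as is usual in pET28a, but the record describes only the N-terminal tag and does not state whether the downstream one is translated. The stated purpose is to examine how these mutations affect the stability and solubility of SOD1.
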