Addgene plasmid #117710: pmSod1-Q42L;Q123A-N’His
Purpose: mutation on stability/solubility of SOD1
Depositing lab: Elizabeth Fisher. Depositing organization: University College London.
Backbone
  Vector backbone: pET28a(+)
  Backbone manufacturer: Novagen
  Vector type: Bacterial Expression
Growth in bacteria
  Bacterial resistance: Kanamycin, 50 μg/mL
  Growth temperature: 37°C
  Growth strain: DH5alpha
  Copy number: High Copy
Gene/Insert
  Gene/Insert name: Sod1
  Species: M. musculus (mouse)
  Insert size (bp): 467
  Mutation: Q42L; Q123A
  Entrez Gene: Sod1 (a.k.a. B430204E11Rik, Cu/Zn-SOD, CuZnSOD, Ipo-1, Ipo1, SODC, Sod-1)
  Promoter: T7
  Tag / fusion protein: His tag with Thrombin cleavage site (N terminal on insert)
  Cloning method: Restriction Enzyme; 5′ cloning site NdeI (unknown if destroyed); 3′ cloning site XhoI (unknown if destroyed)
  Sequencing primers: 5′ unknown
Terms and licenses: Academic/Nonprofit Terms; Industry Terms: Not Available to Industry
How to cite: pmSod1-Q42L;Q123A-N’His was a gift from Elizabeth Fisher (Addgene plasmid # 117710 ; http://n2t.net/addgene:117710 ; RRID:Addgene_117710)
