>Addgene plasmid #117710 | pmSod1-Q42L;Q123A-N’His | depositor partial sequence | sequence record 222134 | insert
TAATACGACTCACTATAGGGGAATTGTGAGCGGATAACAATTCCCCTCTAGAAATAATTTTGTTTAACTT
TAAGAAGGAGATATACCATGGGCAGCAGCCATCATCATCATCATCACAGCAGCGGCCTGGTGCCGCGCGG
CAGCCATATGGCGATGAAAGCGGTGTGCGTGCTGAAGGGCGACGGTCCGGTGCAGGGAACCATCCACTTC
GAGCAGAAGGCAAGCGGTGAACCAGTTGTGTTGTCAGGACAAATTACAGGATTAACTGAAGGCCTGCATG
GGTTCCACGTCCATCAGTATGGGGACAATACACAAGGCTGTACCAGTGCAGGACCTCATTTTAATCCTCA
CTCTAAGAAACATGGTGGCCCGGCGGATGAAGAGAGGCATGTTGGAGACCTGGGCAATGTGACTGCTGGA
AAGGACGGTGTGGCCAATGTGTCCATTGAAGATCGTGTGATCTCACTCTCAGGAGAGCATTCCATCATTG
GCCGTACAATGGTGGTCCATGAGAAAGCAGATGACTTGGGCAAAGGTGGAAATGAAGAAAGTACAAAGAC
TGGAAATGCTGGGAGCCGCTTGGCCTGTGGAGTGATTGGGATTGCGCAGTAACTCGAGCACCACCACCAC
CACCACTGAGATCCGGCTGCTAACAAAGCCCGAAAGGAAGCTGAGTTGGCTGCTGCCACCGCTGAGCAAT
AACTAG
